Addgene plasmid #132283: pDONR221_SLC27A4
Purpose: Gateway entry clone with codon-optimized ORF sequence for subcloning into custom expression vectors
Depositing lab: RESOLUTE Consortium & Giulio Superti-Furga. Depositing organization: CeMM Research Center for Molecular Medicine. Publication: The RESOLUTE consortium: unlocking SLC transporters for drug discovery. Superti-Furga G, Lackner D, Wiedmer T, Ingles-Prieto A, Barbosa B, Girardi E, Goldmann U, Gurtl B, Klavins K, Klimek C, Lindinger S, Lineiro-Retes E, Muller AC, Onstein S, Redinger G, Reil D, Sedlyarov V, Wolf G, Crawford M, Everley R, ... Steppan CM. Nat Rev Drug Discov. 2020 Jul;19(7):429-430. doi: 10.1038/d41573-020-00056-6. PubMed 32265506.
Backbone
  Vector backbone: pDONR221
  Backbone manufacturer: Thermo Fisher Scientific
  Backbone size w/o insert (bp): 2550
  Vector type: Mammalian Expression
Growth in bacteria
  Bacterial resistance: Kanamycin, 50 μg/mL
  Growth temperature: 37°C
  Growth strain: Stbl3
  Copy number: High Copy
Gene/Insert
  Gene/Insert name: SLC27A4 (alt name: FATP4, ACSVL4)
  Species: H. sapiens (human)
  Insert size (bp): 1929
  Entrez Gene: SLC27A4 (a.k.a. ACSVL4, FATP4, IPS)
  Cloning method: Gateway Cloning
  Sequencing primers: 5′ M13-fwd; 3′ M13-rev
Terms and licenses: Academic/Nonprofit Terms; Industry Terms
Depositor comments: For more information on the full Resolute plasmid collection, please see www.addgene.org/depositor-collections/re-solute/. Please provide your feedback on this plasmid to the RESOLUTE consortium by filling out their RESOLUTE repository feedback form: https://forms.office.com/Pages/ResponsePage.aspx?id=0e05yklzmkS7rjFGQL4N7z4feCLQvEJAmVcOCM_u885UN1JJRko0Ukg4TVQwNTZLOUxPQVJWT1NHUCQlQCN0PWcu
How to cite: pDONR221_SLC27A4 was a gift from RESOLUTE Consortium & Giulio Superti-Furga (Addgene plasmid # 132283 ; http://n2t.net/addgene:132283 ; RRID:Addgene_132283)
