[The description below was written by a language model from this plasmid's Addgene catalogue record and pLannotate feature annotations shown in this document.]
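Description:
pDONR221_SLC27A4 is a Gateway entry clone built on the commercial pDONR221 backbone, carrying a codon-optimized open reading frame for human SLC27A4 (also known as FATP4 or ACSVL4), a member of the solute carrier superfamily. The sequenced plasmid is about 4.5 kb, and the 1,929 bp ORF sits between attL1 and attL2 recombination sites. These sites are the substrates for the LR Clonase reaction, which transfers the ORF directionally into any attR-containing destination vector. The plasmid is maintained in E. coli at high copy through a ColE1/pUC-type origin and is selected with kanamycin via an aminoglycoside phosphotransferase (KanR) gene.

Although the catalogue lists the vector type as mammalian expression, the feature table shows no eukaryotic promoter, polyadenylation signal or tag associated with the insert. The construct is therefore a shuttle for the coding sequence rather than an expression plasmid in its own right, and expression depends on the promoter and any fusion tags supplied by the chosen destination vector. The rrnB T1 and T2 terminators upstream of attL1 insulate the insert from read-through transcription in bacteria. A T7 promoter lies just beyond attL2, oriented back toward the insert. The short lacI and lacZα fragments are annotated backbone remnants with no evident functional role. M13 forward and reverse priming sites flank the cassette for sequence verification.

The plasmid belongs to a large consortium collection of SLC transporter ORFs, intended to let users subclone standardized, codon-optimized transporter sequences into custom expression vectors for functional and drug-discovery studies.
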