Features (pLannotate 1.2.2; 10 found; start..end, strand, type, name):
    121..213     +  CDS            lacI (fragment): lac repressor; lacI; The lac repressor binds to the lac operator to inhibit transcription in E. coli. This inhibition can be relieved by adding lactose or isopropyl-β-D-thiogalactopyranoside (IPTG).
    268..295     -  terminator     rrnB T2 terminator: transcription terminator T2 from the E. coli rrnB gene
    427..470     +  terminator     rrnB T1 terminator: Escherichia coli rrnB; transcription terminator T1 from the E. coli rrnB gene
    517..553     -  CDS            lacZα (fragment): LacZα fragment of β-galactosidase; lacZ fragment
    569..668     +  protein_bind   attL1: mutant version of attL; recombination site for the Gateway® LR reaction LR Clonase™
    674..2602    +  CDS            SLC27A4: S27A4_HUMAN - Also known as ACSVL4 From Homo sapiens (Human).
   2604..2703    -  protein_bind   attL2: mutant version of attL; recombination site for the Gateway® LR reaction LR Clonase™
   2721..2739    -  promoter       T7 promoter: promoter for bacteriophage T7 RNA polymerase
   2873..3682    +  CDS            KanR: aminoglycoside phosphotransferase; aph(3')-Ia; confers resistance to kanamycin in bacteria or G418 (Geneticin®) in eukaryotes
   3829..4417    +  rep_origin     ori: high-copy-number ColE1/pMB1/pBR322/pUC origin of replication
>Addgene plasmid #132283 | pDONR221_SLC27A4 | addgene full sequence | sequence record 263267 | Addgene NGS Result
CTTTCCTGCGTTATCCCCTGATTCTGTGGATAACCGTATTACCGCCTTTGAGTGAGCTGATACCGCTCGC
CGCAGCCGAACGACCGAGCGCAGCGAGTCAGTGAGCGAGGAAGCGGAAGAGCGCCCAATACGCAAACCGC
CTCTCCCCGCGCGTTGGCCGATTCATTAATGCAGCTGGCACGACAGGTTTCCCGACTGGAAAGCGGGCAG
TGAGCGCAACGCAATTAATACGCGTACCGCTAGCCAGGAAGAGTTTGTAGAAACGCAAAAAGGCCATCCG
TCAGGATGGCCTTCTGCTTAGTTTGATGCCTGGCAGTTTATGGCGGGCGTCCTGCCCGCCACCCTCCGGG
CCGTTGCTTCACAACGTTCAAATCCGCTCCCGGCGGATTTGTCCTACTCAGGAGAGCGTTCACCGACAAA
CAACAGATAAAACGAAAGGCCCAGTCTTCCGACTGAGCCTTTCGTTTTATTTGATGCCTGGCAGTTCCCT
ACTCTCGCGTTAACGCTAGCATGGATGTTTTCCCAGTCACGACGTTGTAAAACGACGGCCAGTCTTAAGC
TCGGGCCCCAAATAATGATTTTATTTTGACTGATAGTGACCTGTTCGTTGCAACACATTGATGAGCAATG
CTTTTTTATAATGCCAACTTTGTACAAAAAAGCAGGCTCCACCATGCTGCTGGGAGCATCTCTGGTGGGC
GTGCTGCTGTTTAGCAAGCTGGTGCTGAAGCTGCCCTGGACACAAGTGGGCTTCTCCCTGCTGTTTCTGT
ACCTGGGCTCTGGCGGCTGGCGGTTCATCAGAGTGTTTATCAAGACCATCCGGAGAGATATCTTTGGCGG
CCTGGTGCTGCTGAAGGTGAAGGCCAAGGTGAGGCAGTGCCTGCAGGAGAGGAGGACCGTGCCAATCCTG
TTCGCCTCTACAGTGCGGAGACACCCCGACAAGACCGCCCTGATCTTCGAGGGCACCGATACACACTGGA
CATTTCGCCAGCTGGACGAGTACAGCTCCTCTGTGGCAAACTTCCTGCAGGCAAGGGGACTGGCAAGCGG
CGATGTGGCCGCCATCTTCATGGAGAACAGAAATGAGTTTGTGGGACTGTGGCTGGGAATGGCAAAGCTG
GGAGTGGAGGCCGCCCTGATCAACACCAATCTGAGGCGCGATGCCCTGCTGCACTGCCTGACCACAAGCA
GGGCACGCGCCCTGGTGTTTGGATCTGAGATGGCAAGCGCCATCTGCGAGGTGCACGCATCCCTGGACCC
TTCTCTGAGCCTGTTCTGTTCCGGATCTTGGGAGCCAGGAGCAGTGCCACCTTCCACCGAGCACCTGGAC
CCACTGCTGAAGGATGCCCCCAAGCACCTGCCTTCTTGTCCAGACAAGGGCTTCACAGATAAGCTGTTTT
ACATCTATACCTCTGGAACCACAGGACTGCCAAAGGCAGCAATCGTGGTGCACAGCAGGTACTATCGCAT
GGCCGCCCTGGTGTACTATGGCTTCCGGATGAGACCCAACGACATCGTGTACGATTGCCTGCCTCTGTAT
CACTCCGCCGGCAATATCGTGGGCATCGGCCAGTGTCTGCTGCACGGCATGACAGTGGTCATCCGGAAGA
AGTTCAGCGCCTCCAGATTTTGGGACGATTGCATCAAGTACAACTGTACCATCGTGCAGTATATCGGCGA
GCTGTGCAGGTACCTGCTGAACCAGCCACCAAGGGAGGCAGAGAATCAGCACCAGGTGCGGATGGCACTG
GGAAACGGACTGAGACAGAGCATCTGGACAAATTTCAGCTCCCGGTTTCACATCCCCCAGGTGGCCGAGT
TTTACGGCGCCACCGAGTGCAACTGTAGCCTGGGCAATTTCGACTCCCAAGTGGGCGCCTGTGGCTTCAA
CTCCAGAATCCTGAGCTTCGTGTACCCAATCCGGCTGGTGAGAGTGAATGAGGATACCATGGAGCTGATC
AGGGGACCAGACGGCGTGTGCATCCCATGTCAGCCTGGAGAGCCAGGACAGCTGGTGGGACGCATCATCC
AGAAGGACCCTCTGCGGAGATTTGATGGCTACCTGAATCAGGGCGCCAACAATAAGAAGATCGCCAAGGA
CGTGTTCAAGAAGGGCGATCAGGCCTATCTGACAGGCGACGTGCTGGTCATGGATGAGCTGGGCTACCTG
TATTTCAGGGACCGCACCGGCGATACCTTCCGGTGGAAGGGCGAGAACGTGAGCACCACAGAGGTGGAGG
GCACCCTGTCCAGGCTGCTGGACATGGCAGATGTGGCCGTGTACGGAGTGGAGGTGCCAGGAACAGAGGG
AAGGGCAGGAATGGCAGCAGTGGCATCCCCTACCGGAAATTGTGATCTGGAGAGATTTGCCCAGGTGCTG
GAGAAGGAGCTGCCCCTGTACGCCAGGCCTATCTTCCTGCGCCTGCTGCCTGAGCTGCACAAGACCGGCA
CATATAAGTTCCAGAAGACCGAGCTGAGGAAGGAGGGCTTTGACCCTGCCATCGTGAAGGATCCACTGTT
CTATCTGGACGCCCAGAAGGGCAGGTACGTGCCACTGGACCAGGAGGCCTATAGCCGCATCCAGGCCGGC
GAGGAGAAGCTGGACCCAGCTTTCTTGTACAAAGTTGGCATTATAAGAAAGCATTGCTTATCAATTTGTT
GCAACGAACAGGTCACTATCAGTCAAAATAAAATCATTATTTGCCATCCAGCTGATATCCCCTATAGTGA
GTCGTATTACATGGTCATAGCTGTTTCCTGGCAGCTCTGGCCCGTGTCTCAAAATCTCTGATGTTACATT
GCACAAGATAAAAATATATCATCATGAACAATAAAACTGTCTGCTTACATAAACAGTAATACAAGGGGTG
TTATGAGCCATATTCAACGGGAAACGTCGAGGCCGCGATTAAATTCCAACATGGATGCTGATTTATATGG
GTATAAATGGGCTCGCGATAATGTCGGGCAATCAGGTGCGACAATCTATCGCTTGTATGGGAAGCCCGAT
GCGCCAGAGTTGTTTCTGAAACATGGCAAAGGTAGCGTTGCCAATGATGTTACAGATGAGATGGTCAGAC
TAAACTGGCTGACGGAATTTATGCCTCTTCCGACCATCAAGCATTTTATCCGTACTCCTGATGATGCATG
GTTACTCACCACTGCGATCCCCGGAAAAACAGCATTCCAGGTATTAGAAGAATATCCTGATTCAGGTGAA
AATATTGTTGATGCGCTGGCAGTGTTCCTGCGCCGGTTGCATTCGATTCCTGTTTGTAATTGTCCTTTTA
ACAGCGATCGCGTATTTCGTCTCGCTCAGGCGCAATCACGAATGAATAACGGTTTGGTTGATGCGAGTGA
TTTTGATGACGAGCGTAATGGCTGGCCTGTTGAACAAGTCTGGAAAGAAATGCATAAACTTTTGCCATTC
TCACCGGATTCAGTCGTCACTCATGGTGATTTCTCACTTGATAACCTTATTTTTGACGAGGGGAAATTAA
TAGGTTGTATTGATGTTGGACGAGTCGGAATCGCAGACCGATACCAGGATCTTGCCATCCTATGGAACTG
CCTCGGTGAGTTTTCTCCTTCATTACAGAAACGGCTTTTTCAAAAATATGGTATTGATAATCCTGATATG
AATAAATTGCAGTTTCATTTGATGCTCGATGAGTTTTTCTAATCAGAATTGGTTAATTGGTTGTAACACT
GGCAGAGCATTACGCTGACTTGACGGGACGGCGCAAGCTCATGACCAAAATCCCTTAACGTGAGTTACGC
GTCGTTCCACTGAGCGTCAGACCCCGTAGAAAAGATCAAAGGATCTTCTTGAGATCCTTTTTTTCTGCGC
GTAATCTGCTGCTTGCAAACAAAAAAACCACCGCTACCAGCGGTGGTTTGTTTGCCGGATCAAGAGCTAC
CAACTCTTTTTCCGAAGGTAACTGGCTTCAGCAGAGCGCAGATACCAAATACTGTTCTTCTAGTGTAGCC
GTAGTTAGGCCACCACTTCAAGAACTCTGTAGCACCGCCTACATACCTCGCTCTGCTAATCCTGTTACCA
GTGGCTGCTGCCAGTGGCGATAAGTCGTGTCTTACCGGGTTGGACTCAAGACGATAGTTACCGGATAAGG
CGCAGCGGTCGGGCTGAACGGGGGGTTCGTGCACACAGCCCAGCTTGGAGCGAACGACCTACACCGAACT
GAGATACCTACAGCGTGAGCTATGAGAAAGCGCCACGCTTCCCGAAGGGAGAAAGGCGGACAGGTATCCG
GTAAGCGGCAGGGTCGGAACAGGAGAGCGCACGAGGGAGCTTCCAGGGGGAAACGCCTGGTATCTTTATA
GTCCTGTCGGGTTTCGCCACCTCTGACTTGAGCGTCGATTTTTGTGATGCTCGTCAGGGGGGCGGAGCCT
ATGGAAAAACGCCAGCAACGCGGCCTTTTTACGGTTCCTGGCCTTTTGCTGGCCTTTTGCTCACATGTT
