>Addgene plasmid #132283 | pDONR221_SLC27A4 | depositor partial sequence | sequence record 253966 | Codon-optimized ORF of SLC27A4
ATGCTGCTGGGAGCATCTCTGGTGGGCGTGCTGCTGTTTAGCAAGCTGGTGCTGAAGCTGCCCTGGACAC
AAGTGGGCTTCTCCCTGCTGTTTCTGTACCTGGGCTCTGGCGGCTGGCGGTTCATCAGAGTGTTTATCAA
GACCATCCGGAGAGATATCTTTGGCGGCCTGGTGCTGCTGAAGGTGAAGGCCAAGGTGAGGCAGTGCCTG
CAGGAGAGGAGGACCGTGCCAATCCTGTTCGCCTCTACAGTGCGGAGACACCCCGACAAGACCGCCCTGA
TCTTCGAGGGCACCGATACACACTGGACATTTCGCCAGCTGGACGAGTACAGCTCCTCTGTGGCAAACTT
CCTGCAGGCAAGGGGACTGGCAAGCGGCGATGTGGCCGCCATCTTCATGGAGAACAGAAATGAGTTTGTG
GGACTGTGGCTGGGAATGGCAAAGCTGGGAGTGGAGGCCGCCCTGATCAACACCAATCTGAGGCGCGATG
CCCTGCTGCACTGCCTGACCACAAGCAGGGCACGCGCCCTGGTGTTTGGATCTGAGATGGCAAGCGCCAT
CTGCGAGGTGCACGCATCCCTGGACCCTTCTCTGAGCCTGTTCTGTTCCGGATCTTGGGAGCCAGGAGCA
GTGCCACCTTCCACCGAGCACCTGGACCCACTGCTGAAGGATGCCCCCAAGCACCTGCCTTCTTGTCCAG
ACAAGGGCTTCACAGATAAGCTGTTTTACATCTATACCTCTGGAACCACAGGACTGCCAAAGGCAGCAAT
CGTGGTGCACAGCAGGTACTATCGCATGGCCGCCCTGGTGTACTATGGCTTCCGGATGAGACCCAACGAC
ATCGTGTACGATTGCCTGCCTCTGTATCACTCCGCCGGCAATATCGTGGGCATCGGCCAGTGTCTGCTGC
ACGGCATGACAGTGGTCATCCGGAAGAAGTTCAGCGCCTCCAGATTTTGGGACGATTGCATCAAGTACAA
CTGTACCATCGTGCAGTATATCGGCGAGCTGTGCAGGTACCTGCTGAACCAGCCACCAAGGGAGGCAGAG
AATCAGCACCAGGTGCGGATGGCACTGGGAAACGGACTGAGACAGAGCATCTGGACAAATTTCAGCTCCC
GGTTTCACATCCCCCAGGTGGCCGAGTTTTACGGCGCCACCGAGTGCAACTGTAGCCTGGGCAATTTCGA
CTCCCAAGTGGGCGCCTGTGGCTTCAACTCCAGAATCCTGAGCTTCGTGTACCCAATCCGGCTGGTGAGA
GTGAATGAGGATACCATGGAGCTGATCAGGGGACCAGACGGCGTGTGCATCCCATGTCAGCCTGGAGAGC
CAGGACAGCTGGTGGGACGCATCATCCAGAAGGACCCTCTGCGGAGATTTGATGGCTACCTGAATCAGGG
CGCCAACAATAAGAAGATCGCCAAGGACGTGTTCAAGAAGGGCGATCAGGCCTATCTGACAGGCGACGTG
CTGGTCATGGATGAGCTGGGCTACCTGTATTTCAGGGACCGCACCGGCGATACCTTCCGGTGGAAGGGCG
AGAACGTGAGCACCACAGAGGTGGAGGGCACCCTGTCCAGGCTGCTGGACATGGCAGATGTGGCCGTGTA
CGGAGTGGAGGTGCCAGGAACAGAGGGAAGGGCAGGAATGGCAGCAGTGGCATCCCCTACCGGAAATTGT
GATCTGGAGAGATTTGCCCAGGTGCTGGAGAAGGAGCTGCCCCTGTACGCCAGGCCTATCTTCCTGCGCC
TGCTGCCTGAGCTGCACAAGACCGGCACATATAAGTTCCAGAAGACCGAGCTGAGGAAGGAGGGCTTTGA
CCCTGCCATCGTGAAGGATCCACTGTTCTATCTGGACGCCCAGAAGGGCAGGTACGTGCCACTGGACCAG
GAGGCCTATAGCCGCATCCAGGCCGGCGAGGAGAAGCTG
